>Addgene plasmid #237336 | pcDNA FLAG p85beta | addgene full sequence | sequence record 473158 | Addgene NGS Result
GTCGGGTTTCGCCACCTCTGACTTGAGCGTCGATTTTTGTGATGCTCGTCAGGGGGGCGGAGCCTATGGA
AAAACGCCAGCAACGCGGCCTTTTTACGGTTCCTGGCCTTTTGCTGGCCTTTTGCTCACATGTTCTTTCC
TGCGTTATCCCCTGATTCTGTGGATAACCGTATTACCGCCTTTGAGTGAGCTGATACCGCTCGCCGCAGC
CGAACGACCGAGCGCAGCGAGTCAGTGAGCGAGGAAGCGGAAGAGCGCCCAATACGCAAACCGCCTCTCC
CCGCGCGTTGGCCGATTCATTAATGCAGCTGGCACGACAGGTTTCCCGACTGGAAAGCGGGCAGTGAGCG
CAACGCAATTAATGTGAGTTAGCTCACTCATTAGGCACCCCAGGCTTTACACTTTATGCTTCCGGCTCGT
ATGTTGTGTGGAATTGTGAGCGGATAACAATTTCACACAGGAAACAGCTATGACCATGATTACGCCAAGC
TCTAGCTAGAGGTCGACGGTATACAGACATGATAAGATACATTGATGAGTTTGGACAAACCACAACTAGA
ATGCAGTGAAAAAAATGCTTTATTTGTGAAATTTGTGATGCTATTGCTTTATTTGTAACCATTATAAGCT
GCAATAAACAAGTTGGGGTGGGCGAAGAACTCCAGCATGAGATCCCCGCGCTGGAGGATCATCCAGCCGG
CGTCCCGGAAAACGATTCCGAAGCCCAACCTTTCATAGAAGGCGGCGGTGGAATCGAAATCTCGTGATGG
CAGGTTGGGCGTCGCTTGGTCGGTCATTTCGAACCCCAGAGTCCCGCTCAGAAGAACTCGTCAAGAAGGC
GATAGAAGGCGATGCGCTGCGAATCGGGAGCGGCGATACCGTAAAGCACGAGGAAGCGGTCAGCCCATTC
GCCGCCAAGCTCTTCAGCAATATCACGGGTAGCCAACGCTATGTCCTGATAGCGGTCCGCCACACCCAGC
CGGCCACAGTCGATGAATCCAGAAAAGCGGCCATTTTCCACCATGATATTCGGCAAGCAGGCATCGCCAT
GGGTCACGACGAGATCCTCGCCGTCGGGCATGCGCGCCTTGAGCCTGGCGAACAGTTCGGCTGGCGCGAG
CCCCTGATGCTCTTCGTCCAGATCATCCTGATCGACAAGACCGGCTTCCATCCGAGTACGTGCTCGCTCG
ATGCGATGTTTCGCTTGGTGGTCGAATGGGCAGGTAGCCGGATCAAGCGTATGCAGCCGCCGCATTGCAT
CAGCCATGATGGATACTTTCTCGGCAGGAGCAAGGTGAGATGACAGGAGATCCTGCCCCGGCACTTCGCC
CAATAGCAGCCAGTCCCTTCCCGCTTCAGTGACAACGTCGAGCACAGCTGCGCAAGGAACGCCCGTCGTG
GCCAGCCACGATAGCCGCGCTGCCTCGTCCTGCAGTTCATTCAGGGCACCGGACAGGTCGGTCTTGACAA
AAAGAACCGGGCGCCCCTGCGCTGACAGCCGGAACACGGCGGCATCAGAGCAGCCGATTGTCTGTTGTGC
CCAGTCATAGCCGAATAGCCTCTCCACCCAAGCGGCCGGAGAACCTGCGTGCAATCCATCTTGTTCAATC
ATGCGAAACGATCCTCATCCTGTCTCTTGATCAGATCCGAAAATGGATATACAAGCTCCCGGGAGCTTTT
TGCAAAAGCCTAGGCCTCCAAAAAAGCCTCCTCACTACTTCTGGAATAGCTCAGAGGCAGAGGCGGCCTC
GGCCTCTGCATAAATAAAAAAAATTAGTCAGCCATGGGGCGGAGAATGGGCGGAACTGGGCGGAGTTAGG
GGCGGGATGGGCGGAGTTAGGGGCGGGACTATGGTTGCTGACTAATTGAGATGCATGCTTTGCATACTTC
TGCCTGCTGGGGAGCCTGGGGACTTTCCACACCTGGTTGCTGACTAATTGAGATGCATGCTTTGCATACT
TCTGCCTGCTGGGGAGCCTGGGGACTTTCCACACCCTAACTGACACACATTCCACAGAATTAATTCGCGT
TAAATTTTTGTTAAATCAGCTCATTTTTTAACCAATAGGCCGAAATCGGCAAAATCCCTTATAAATCAAA
AGAATAGACCGAGATAGGGT
[37 nt withheld, positions 2121-2157]
AAAGAACGTGGACTCCAACGTCAAAGG
[49 nt withheld, positions 2185-2233]
T
[91 nt withheld, positions 2235-2325]
G
[124 nt withheld, positions 2327-2450]
GGGGATACCCCCTAGAGCCCCAGCTGGTTCTTTCCGCCTCAGAAGCCATAGAGCCCACCGCATCCCCAGC
ATGCCTGCTATTGTCTTCCCAATCCTCCCCCTTGCTGTCCTGCCCCACCCCACCCCCCAGAATAGAATGA
CACCTACTCAGACAATGCGATGCAATTTCCTCATTTTATTAGGAAAGGACAGTGGGAGTGGCACCTTCCA
GGGTCAAGGAAGGCACGGGGGAGGGGCAAACAACAGATGGCTGGCAACTAGAAGGCACAGTCGAGGCTGA
TCAGCGAGCTCTAGCATTTAGGTGACACTATAGAATAGGGCCCTCTAGATGCATGCTCGAGTCAGCGGGC
GGCAGGCGGCGGGCCGGGGCCCGGGGCGCGCACTGGGTGCGCCAGGGTGACGGTGAGCGCGTCGTTGTGC
TGCACCAGCGAGGCGTGCTGGTAGTGCAGCACCAGCTCCTTCAGCGACCCGTACAGGTTGTAGGGCTCCG
CGAAGCCGAAGCCGGTGGCCGTGCGGTAGATGACGCAGTGCTTGGTGTCGCCGTCCACTACCACGGAGCA
GGCGTAGCAGCCCCGCTGGCTGCTCTCGCGGATGAGGAAGGTGCCATCCCGCTTGCCACTCAGCATCTCC
TCTGCCTGCGTGCGGTTGATCTTGCCCACGTACCAAGTGCGTTCCTCGTGGTGCGGGAGATCGTCCTCGT
CCTCCATGAGTGCGTACTGGTCCTCAGTCTCATTTTTAATCCCCAGCCACTCGTTGATTTTCTTCTGCCG
GGCGCCTTTCTGGGTGAGCCACACGAGGTACTGGTCTCGGATCTTGCGCAGCTGCATGAGGTCCGGCTTG
AGGCTGTTCATGCGCTTGTCGATCTCTCTGTTGTCCGAGGCCTGGGCCCGCAGCTGCTGCTCCAGCTTCG
TGCGGCTCTCATGGATCTCGGCAATGCGGGACTTGAGCCGCTCGGAGTTCAGCAGGATCCTTTGCATCTC
TTTCTCGTTGCCCTCACGCCGGAAGCGCTCCAGGTATTCCTTGCTGCATTTCTCTTGAGTCTGGCCCTGC
TCTTCAAAGATCTTGATAGTCTCATTGAAGGCCTCAATTGCAGTACGCTTCATCTGCAGCTCCTGGGAGG
TCCGTGTGTACTCTTCATAAAGCTGGTCATACTCGCGGCTCTTGTCCTGGTACTGCTGGTGATAGACCTT
AAGCTGGGCGCCCACTGCCTCCACGCTGTCCTCCTTGACAATCTGGTCCTGCTGGTATTTGGACACAGGG
TAGAGGAGCCGTGTGTCCAGCTTGGCATTGTACTGGGCCAGAGACTCGTGGCGGTAGTGATTGATGAGGT
CCACAACGGAGCAGAAGGTGAGTGGCTCTGAGAAGCCATAGTGCCCATCTCGGTGGAAGACCTTGATCAG
CTTATTGTTCCCGCCTTTCCTGAGGGTCAGCGTGTACTCGCCCTGGATCTTGCTAGAAGCATCTCGGACT
AGGAAGGTGCCATCGGGAGTGTCCCGGAGTTTCTCGTTCACCTCCTCCCTTGAAATGTCCCCCCAGTACC
ACTCAGCATCCTGCAGGGAGGGTGGGCTCCCTCCATTGGCCAGGACTGTGGGGGCCGGCTTTGCCTTGGG
GGGTTTAGGCGGCAGCGCTGGGGGCGCAACCTCCTGCTCTTCCAAGTGTTCCTGAAGCAGCTTCTCCACC
AGCAGCGCCGGGAAGTCAGGGCTGGGCTCACTCCCGTCGGGAGCGCCCCCTGGCGGCGGCGAGGACGGCG
GCGGCGGCGCGCGCAGCAGCAGCGGCCCAAAGGTGGCGCCCAGGGCCCGGACCGCGGGACCCAGGGCCGG
GGCGCGGCGGGCCACGCGGCCCAGGTGCTGGAGCAGGAAGCGCAGCGTGAGCGCGCGGTGCAGCGGCAGC
GTCGGTGGCTCCAGCGCCGGCCCCACGGGCCCCGCGGCCTCCCGCAGGGCCCGGCGCGCCTCGGCCGAGG
CCTCGGGGGTCACGAGCGGCGCGGGCAGTGCCAGCAGGAAGCTCTTAATGCCGTCAGCCAGGGCTGCCGT
GTCCCACTGATCCACGTCGCTCAGGGACCAGTCTGTACGCGGTGCGGGCAGCTCCGGGCGGTAGTGAGAT
TCGCTGTCCAGCCCTGTCCTTTCAATGGCCTCCACAAGCTTCACCAGAAGAGGGGGAGCCACATCAGGTG
GGGAGAACTGCTCGGGCAAGTCGGGGAGTGTGAGGCCTGGCTCAGGGGCCCCATCACGGGGCCTGGCGGG
CAGTGGGCGGGGGCCCCGTGGGCGAGGGCCGGGCCGGGCCAGGGCCACGGGCCCCAGGAACTCCACATAG
GTGCCAGGGAAGTCACCTCGCTGCCGTGTGCGCTCGTTGAGGCCGGGCATCCAGCCCACGCTCTGTGGGC
AGCGCTCGCCACCCTCGGCCACGCCCAGCGCCTGCAAGGCCGCCCGGCTCACTACCAGCACGTCGCCGGG
CAGCAGCTCCAGGTCCTCCGGCCGCTCCCGGCGGAACGGGTACAGAGCGCGGTACTGGAAGCCCTCAGGG
CCCGCCATGAATTCATCGAGCTTGTCATCGTCGTCCTTGTAGTCCATAAGCTTGGGTCTCCCTATAGTGA
GTCGTATTAATTTCGATAAGCCAGTAAGCAGTGGGTTCTCTAGTTAGCCAGAGAGCTCTGCTTATATAGA
CCTCCCACCGTACACGCCTACCGCCCATTTGCGTCAATGGGGCGGAGTTGTTACGACATTTTGGAAAGTC
CCGTTGATTTTGGTGCCAAAACAAACTCCCATTGACGTCAATGGGGTGGAGACTTGGAAATCCCCGTGAG
TCAAACCGCTATCCACGCCCATTGATGTACTGCCAAAACCGCATCACCATGGTAATAGCGATGACTAATA
CGTAGATGTACTGCCAAGTAGGAAAGTCCCATAAGGTCATGTACTGGGCATAATGCCAGGCGGGCCATTT
ACCGTCATTGACGTCAATAGGGGGCGTACTTGGCATATGATACACTTGATGTACTGCCAAGTGGGCAGTT
TACCGTAAATACTCCACCCATTGACGTCAATGGAAAGTCCCTATTGGCGTTACTATGGGAACATACGTCA
TTATTGACGTCAATGGGCGGGGGTCGTTGGGCGGTCAGCCAGGCGGGCCATTTACCGTAAGTTATGTAAC
GCGGAACTCCATATATGGGCTATGAACTAATGACCCCGTAATTGATTACTATTAATAACTAGTCAATAAT
CAATGTCAACGCGTATATCTGGCCCGTACATCGCGAAGCAGCGCAAAACGCCTAACCCTAAGCAGATTCT
TCATGCAATTGTCGGTCAAGCCTTGCCTTGTTGTAGCTTAAATTTTGCTCGCGCACTACTCAGCGACCTC
CAACACACAAGCAGGGAGCAGATACTGGCTTAACTATGCGGCATCAGAGCAGATTGTACTGAGAGTGCAC
CATAGGGGATCGGGAGATCTCCCGATCCGTCGACGTCAGGTGGCACTTTTCGGGGAAATGTGCGCGGAAC
CCCTATTTGTTTATTTTTCTAAATACATTCAAATATGTATCCGCTCATGAGACAATAACCCTGATAAATG
CTTCAATAATATTGAAAAAGGAAGAGTATGAGTATTCAACATTTCCGTGTCGCCCTTATTCCCTTTTTTG
CGGCATTTTGCCTTCCTGTTTTTGCTCACCCAGAAACGCTGGTGAAAGTAAAAGATGCTGAAGATCAGTT
GGGTGCACGAGTGGGTTACATCGAACTGGATCTCAACAGCGGTAAGATCCTTGAGAGTTTTCGCCCCGAA
GAACGTTTTCCAATGATGAGCACTTTTAAAGTTCTGCTATGTGGCGCGGTATTATCCCGTATTGACGCCG
GGCAAGAGCAACTCGGTCGCCGCATACACTATTCTCAGAATGACTTGGTTGAGTACTCACCAGTCACAGA
AAAGCATCTTACGGATGGCATGACAGTAAGAGAATTATGCAGTGCTGCCATAACCATGAGTGATAACACT
GCGGCCAACTTACTTCTGACAACGATCGGAGGACCGAAGGAGCTAACCGCTTTTTTGCACAACATGGGGG
ATCATGTAACTCGCCTTGATCGTTGGGAACCGGAGCTGAATGAAGCCATACCAAACGACGAGCGTGACAC
CACGATGCCTGTAGCAATGGCAACAACGTTGCGCAAACTATTAACTGGCGAACTACTTACTCTAGCTTCC
CGGCAACAATTAATAGACTGGATGGAGGCGGATAAAGTTGCAGGACCACTTCTGCGCTCGGCCCTTCCGG
CTGGCTGGTTTATTGCTGATAAATCTGGAGCCGGTGAGCGTGGGTCTCGCGGTATCATTGCAGCACTGGG
GCCAGATGGTAAGCCCTCCCGTATCGTAGTTATCTACACGACGGGGAGTCAGGCAACTATGGATGAACGA
AATAGACAGATCGCTGAGATAGGTGCCTCACTGATTAAGCATTGGTAACTGTCAGACCAAGTTTACTCAT
ATATACTTTAGATTGATTTAAAACTTCATTTTTAATTTAAAAGGATCTAGGTGAAGATCCTTTTTGATAA
TCTCATGACCAAAATCCCTTAACGTGAGTTTTCGTTCCACTGAGCGTCAGACCCCGTAGAAAAGATCAAA
GGATCTTCTTGAGATCCTTTTTTTCTGCGCGTAATCTGCTGCTTGCAAACAAAAAAACCACCGCTACCAG
CGGTGGTTTGTTTGCCGGATCAAGAGCTACCAACTCTTTTTCCGAAGGTAACTGGCTTCAGCAGAGCGCA
GATACCAAATACTGTTCTTCTAGTGTAGCCGTAGTTAGGCCACCACTTCAAGAACTCTGTAGCACCGCCT
ACATACCTCGCTCTGCTAATCCTGTTACCAGTGGCTGCTGCCAGTGGCGATAAGTCGTGTCTTACCGGGT
TGGACTCAAGACGATAGTTACCGGATAAGGCGCAGCGGTCGGGCTGAACGGGGGGTTCGTGCACACAGCC
CAGCTTGGAGCGAACGACCTACACCGAACTGAGATACCTACAGCGTGAGCTATGAGAAAGCGCCACGCTT
CCCGAAGGGAGAAAGGCGGACAGGTATCCGGTAAGCGGCAGGGTCGGAACAGGAGAGCGCACGAGGGAGC
TTCCAGGGGGAAACGCCTGGTATCTTTATAGTCCT
Features (pLannotate 1.2.2; 22 found; start..end, strand, type, name):
    255..347     +  CDS            lacI (fragment): lac repressor; lacI; The lac repressor binds to the lac operator to inhibit transcription in E. coli. This inhibition can be relieved by adding lactose or isopropyl-β-D-thiogalactopyranoside (IPTG).
    360..381     +  protein_bind   CAP binding site: CAP binding activates transcription in the presence of cAMP. E. coli catabolite activator protein
    396..426     +  promoter       lac promoter: promoter for the E. coli lac operon
    434..450     +  protein_bind   lac operator: The lac repressor binds to the lac operator to inhibit transcription in E. coli. This inhibition can be relieved by adding lactose or isopropyl-β-D-thiogalactopyranoside (IPTG). lac repressor encoded by lacI
    523..644     -  polyA_signal   SV40 poly(A) signal: SV40 polyadenylation signal
    639..797     -  CDS            ble (fragment): BLE_KLEPN - Experimental evidence at protein level: Swiss-Prot protein existence level 1. Binding protein with a strong affinity to the bleomycin family of antibiotics. Binds to CL990; an antimitotic-antibiotic compound. From Klebsiella pneumoniae.
    821..1612    -  CDS            neo: KKA2_KLEPN - Also known as kan, nptII. Experimental evidence at protein level: Swiss-Prot protein existence level 1. Resistance to kanamycin, neomycin, paromomycin, ribostamycin, butirosin and gentamicin B. From Klebsiella pneumoniae.
   1679..2008    -  promoter       SV40 promoter: SV40 enhancer and early promoter
   2022..2450    -  rep_origin     f1 ori (sequence partly withheld): f1 bacteriophage origin of replication; arrow indicates direction of (+) strand synthesis
   2471..2492    -  promoter       SV40 promoter (fragment): SV40 enhancer and early promoter
   2496..2720    -  polyA_signal   bGH poly(A) signal: bovine growth hormone polyadenylation signal
   2746..2764    +  promoter       SP6 promoter: promoter for bacteriophage SP6 RNA polymerase
   2795..4978    -  CDS            PIK3R2: P85B_HUMAN - Experimental evidence at protein level: Swiss-Prot protein existence level 1. Regulatory subunit of phosphoinositide-3-kinase (PI3K), a kinase that phosphorylates PtdIns(4,5)P2 (Phosphatidylinositol 4,5- bisphosphate) to generate phosphatidylinositol 3,4,5-trisphosphate (PIP3). PIP3 plays a key role by recruiting PH domain-containing proteins to the membrane, including AKT1 and PDPK1, activating signaling cascades involved in cell growth, survival, proliferation, motility and morphology. Binds to activated (phosphorylated) protein- tyrosine kinases, through its SH2 domain, and act
   4991..5011    -  CDS            FLAG (fragment): FLAG® epitope tag, followed by an enterokinase cleavage site
   5031..5049    -  promoter       T7 promoter: promoter for bacteriophage T7 RNA polymerase
   5065..5098    -  LTR            5' LTR (truncated) (fragment): truncated 5' long terminal repeat (LTR) from HIV-1
   5094..5297    -  promoter       CMV promoter: human cytomegalovirus (CMV) immediate early promoter
   5298..5677    -  enhancer       CMV enhancer: human cytomegalovirus immediate early enhancer
   5832..5884    +  misc_feature   bom (fragment): basis of mobility region from pBR322
   5943..6047    +  promoter       AmpR promoter: bla
   6048..6908    +  CDS            AmpR: β-lactamase; bla; confers resistance to ampicillin, carbenicillin, and related antibiotics
   7079..72      +  rep_origin     ori (across the origin): high-copy-number ColE1/pMB1/pBR322/pUC origin of replication
