[The description below was written by a language model from this plasmid's Addgene catalogue record and pLannotate feature annotations shown in this document.]
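Description:
pcDNA FLAG p85beta is a mammalian expression plasmid of about 7.6 kb, built on a pcDNA backbone for transient overexpression of human p85beta. This protein is the product of PIK3R2 and is a regulatory subunit of phosphoinositide 3-kinase. In bacteria the plasmid replicates from a high-copy ColE1/pUC-type origin and is selected with ampicillin through the β-lactamase gene and its own promoter. An f1 origin is also present, which in principle allows single-stranded DNA production. Short annotated fragments of lacI, the lac promoter/operator region, the pBR322 bom site and an HIV-1 LTR-like stretch next to the CMV promoter appear to be backbone remnants or short sequence matches rather than functional parts.

The expression cassette lies on the reverse strand of the sequenced record. The human cytomegalovirus immediate-early enhancer and promoter drive an N-terminal FLAG epitope followed by the PIK3R2 coding sequence, and transcripts end at the bovine growth hormone polyadenylation signal. A T7 promoter sits between the CMV promoter and the tag, and an SP6 promoter faces inward from the far side of the insert. These are the usual pcDNA flanking elements, useful for in vitro transcription or sequencing. A separate cassette places the neomycin/kanamycin phosphotransferase gene under the SV40 early promoter with an SV40 polyadenylation signal. It could support G418 selection of stable transfectants, although the stated purpose is transient expression. The restriction sites used for cloning are not recorded.

The FLAG tag allows detection and immunoprecipitation of the overexpressed protein. This fits the associated study of how p85beta that is not bound to the p110 catalytic subunit is degraded to regulate PI3K signalling.
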