Addgene plasmid #237336: pcDNA FLAG p85beta
Purpose: transient overexpression in mammalian cells
Depositing lab: Michele Pagano. Depositing organization: NYU Grossman School of Medicine. Publication: FBXL2- and PTPL1-mediated degradation of p110-free p85beta regulatory subunit controls the PI(3)K signalling cascade. Kuchay S, Duan S, Schenkein E, Peschiaroli A, Saraf A, Florens L, Washburn MP, Pagano M. Nat Cell Biol. 2013 May;15(5):472-80. doi: 10.1038/ncb2731. Epub 2013 Apr 21. PubMed 23604317.
Backbone
  Vector backbone: pcDNA
  Vector type: Mammalian Expression
Growth in bacteria
  Bacterial resistance: Ampicillin, 100 μg/mL
  Growth temperature: 37°C
  Growth strain: DH5alpha
  Copy number: High Copy
Gene/Insert
  Gene/Insert name: p85beta
  Species: H. sapiens (human)
  Entrez Gene: PIK3R2 (a.k.a. MPPH, MPPH1, P85B, p85, p85-BETA, p85beta)
  Tag / fusion protein: FLAG (N terminal on insert)
  Cloning method: Restriction Enzyme; 5′ cloning site Unknown (unknown if destroyed)
Terms and licenses: Academic/Nonprofit Terms; Industry Terms: Not Available to Industry
How to cite: pcDNA FLAG p85beta was a gift from Michele Pagano (Addgene plasmid # 237336 ; http://n2t.net/addgene:237336 ; RRID:Addgene_237336)
